>Addgene plasmid #223030 | rag2:METTL121B_CE_pISceI | addgene full sequence | sequence record 448441 | Addgene NGS Result
ACCTGTGGTCTGTGTGGGTCCTAATGCCCCAGTATATTGATGGAGACTCTATACTGCTCGGTGAGCTCCA
TCTTTCGGATAAGATGTTAAAACAAGGTCCCGACTCTCTGTGGTGGTAAAAAATTCCCAGGATGTCCTTC
CTACCCTGGCATCCTGGACAAATTTGCTCACTGTCCTCTGTCCATCATGGCCTCCTAACCATCCCCATAT
CATAATTGGCTTTATCACTCTAGCTGGGGCCGAAATCGCATACTTCCATTTTATGAGGTACGCTAAAATC
AGTATGCGAGCCAAGTAATATGTCCGAATACTTCCGGCGAGATTCTAGAGTGTGCATTCGATGCACGCTA
CGCTATTCCATGATGCCCCGTGAGAGAATTCTTGAATCGGAGAGAAGCAACGCAACTCATGCGGGTAGGT
TACGTGACGATGACATATTGGCGGATGTAGTACGTCCAAGTTCCATTCATACTGCTCACATTCATATTTT
ATAGAATGTTCTTTTCCCACAGCCAAGTAGTAAGTTTAAATTCAAATACAGTACCTACTAAGTAGTAGTA
GACGGTTTCGGACGCAGCCCCTGTCTCCTCTCCACCAATATACTGGTGTGTAGTGTGCGGTCTGGTGCAA
TATGGCTGCCATCGCGTCATCCAGGTGGATGCTGCACACTGGTGGTTGATGAGGAGATTTTGCCCAAAAA
AGTGTTTTGAGTTTCCAGAAAAGCGCGATATAAATGTAAGGAATTATCATTAGCTTATTATAATGGAACT
TTCTGGATAACTTGTGCCAGAGCTAGGGGCCATTAAAACTTTGCCCTGGGGTACCTCAGGGAGCTGCAAG
GAAGTGCTATAGGGCTAATGAAATGTTTGGGGGAAAAAAAAAAATTTTATAAGTAAAAATAAAACTAAAA
TAATTAATAATTTCATTGTTGAAAATTATAGTAAAATTGATAAACAAGATAAGCAGCATTAGTATAAAAA
ACTAAAAACAAACGTAATTTAAAATAATTAAATTGTTTTAAATAAATTATACAAAATAATGTTTACAACG
ACACGGTGGTGCAGTAGGTAGTGCTGTCGCCAGCAAAGCAAGAAGGTCGCTGGTTCGAGCCTCAGCTGGA
TCACTTGATGTTTCTGTGTGGAGCATTCGCGTGCGTTTAACCCCAGATTAATAAAGAGACTAAGCCGAAA
AGAAAATAAATGTATGAAAATGTTTACGTAAAATGTAAATAAATGCATGATTAATAAAATATATGAATTT
TAAAGATTGAGGTAGAATTGTTTTATTATTCACACATTTGGTTATTTTTAATCAGTGACAACTTGTGATG
CTCTTTATATTGTTTATTACGCTACTTTGAATATTCAGTCTCAAATTGCATGTAAATACGACTTCAAAGC
AGAATTAGTTTAATTTAATTGCCTGTAAACAGTGTTGTACTTTGATGGTGATTGTCTGATAATAATATGA
TTTCACTATTTAAAATTTGAAAAAAAAAAATCTGAAAAATACTCACCGGCCACTTTATTAGGTACACCTG
TCTAACTGCTTGTTAACGTAAATTTCTAATCAGCCAATCACCAGGCAGCAACTCAGTGCATTTAGGCATG
TAGACATGGTCAAGACGATCTGCTGCAGTTCAAAGCGAGCATCAGAATGGAGAAGCAAGGTGATTTAAGT
GACTTTAAACGTGACGTGTTTGTTGGTGCCAGACGGGCTGGTCTGAGTATTTCAGAAACTGCTGATTTAC
TGGGGTTTTCACACACAAACATCTCTGGGGTTTACAGAGAATGGTCCAAAAAAAGATAATATCCAGTGAG
CGGCAGTTCTGTGGGGGCAAATGTCTTGTTGATGCCAGAGGTCAGAGGAGAATGGCCTGACTGGTTCCAG
CTGATAGAAAGGCAACAGTAATTCAAATAACCACTCGTTAGAACTGAGGCATGCAGAAGAGCACCTTTGA
ACACAACATGTCGAACCTTGAGGCGGGTGGGCTACAGCAGCTCAAGACCACATCGGGTGCCACTCCTGTC
AGCTAAGAACAGGAAACTGAGGCTACAATTCGCACAGGCTCAACATAAGTAGACAATAGAAGATTGAACA
TTATGTTGCCTGGTCAGATGGATACATTCTACCTTGTATCAACAGTTCAGGCTGGTGATGGTGGTGTAAT
GGTGTGGGGGATATATTCTTGGCACACTTTGGGCCCATTAGTACCAATTAACCATCGTGTCAACGCCACA
GCCTAACTGAGTATTGTTGCTGACCATGTTCATTTCTTTTTGACCACAGTGTACCCATCTTCTGATGGCT
ACTTCCTGCAGGATAATGCACCATGTCATAAAGCGTGAATGATCTCAGACTGGTTTCTTGAACATGACAA
TGAGTTCACTGTGCTCGAATGACCTCCACAGTCACCAGATCTCAATCCAATAGAGCGCCTTTGGGGTGTG
GTAGAATGGAAGATTCGCATCCTGGATGTGCAGCCGACAAATCTGCATGATGCTAGCATGTCAATATGGA
CCAAAATCTCTGAGGAATTTTCCAGTACCTGGTTGAAATGCAAAAGGAAGGGAATCTATGCTAAGGCAAA
AAGAGGTCCAACCCAGTACTAGTGGGGTGTACATAATAAAGTGGCCGGTGAGTGTATATTGTTAAGGATA
TCTAGATAATCCAAATAATTTACAGCACTATTTAAAAAAAAAACTTTATGTCACCAAGTCTGCATTTATT
TGATCACAATTACAGTCGAAAAAGCAATATCGGGATACATTGTTTCCATTTAAAATAACTATATTATATT
TTAAATATTTTTGACAATGTTATTTCTTTAATGCCAAAGCTAAATTGTATTCAATCTGAATTTTAGTGTC
ACATGATCCTTCAGAAAATATTAACACATTGCTAAAAATGTATATTATTATCAATTTGGATTTTTTTTTT
TTTTTTGTATATTAACCTATGCTATTGGTTACTATACAAAAGTATTACTGTGAATATATGCATATACAGA
ACCGTATCAAGCGCGGGGGGTGGTTGGGTTATGTCCCCATTTGGAAAGACCTGGAAACATTCATAATGAC
TAAAATTGCACGGAAAAATATAATATCTATGAGTATTGCTGATCAGCAGCACAAAACCAGAACTCCATAT
TAATAAACAGCCAATGATGCAGTGAGTTTGTGCATGTTTTCATTCAAACTCGTGTGATTGTGCTCAAACA
CCTGTTGTGAGCAGCAGTTGCAAACAGTAAACCTCAAGAGGAGCCAGTCAACCTTCACAAACACTCAACC
TCTGGCTCACTCACTAAACAATTCGCGTTAATATCTAAAATAAAAATTTCCAGCACCAAACAGCTCTCAG
ATTTCGGAGTACACTGACCAAGAGGTAAGAAGTAACGTTACATTACTAGGACGACTATTGTAAGACTAGA
TATGTAATATTTGGAAGCGTACGTGTTTTAAGTGACATATAGAGTAGAGGAACTGATGGAAATACGATTT
GCATAATGTAAAATGATATATATTAAAATATAGGCTACAGTAGGTAACGTGGTTTACATATAACGTTACT
GTGTTAATGTAGTGCTCAGTTACTCGTGTTGACAGTTATTATTAGTGCTTGCTAATTTGTTTGTTAATGC
TTCTCTTGCGTATTTGATTACCTTCAGGCGAATCTAAAACATATCAGATGTAGAAACGGCAGAAAAATGT
TGAAGAAAATACGAGAATAGTAGCTTTTGGAGCACATAGAAAAGTACATCAGATAAAGCCTACCGTTTAA
ACGCAGACGCCGCTCTCGCACTGAATGCTGGGTACTGTAGTCCTTATATTGTATGCTTAATGTGCGTCTC
AACGGGAAACTAGAGTTAGGAAAACTACAATTTCCTGTGGAAAATGTTTCTGTTTTCGGGGAAACAGCGA
AAGAAAGATATGGTTCCGCGTTTTTTTCTTACTTTGAATAATAAAATAAGACCTAACTACACACTTCGCT
TACTCTTATGCTAATTTGAAGCACTAGCATTCTTTGATACAATGATAATCATTTAAACATCACAGTTATA
CTACAAATACTATGGTTAAACTATGTCTAGTGTAGTGTAACACTATGGTTGCCATTGTTATCTTTAAGTT
TAAGTATTATCTGTGGTAAAGCCATGGTTGGTTTTTATAAGAGGTAATAAAATTAACATTGTACAATTAA
ATGACTATAAATTAATGTTTTTTTTTATTTTTTTTACACAGCTACCTTCAAAAAGGGATCCACTCCCTTG
GCGGGCCGGATGGCGGACCCCGGCCCAGATCCCGAATCTGAGTCGGAATCGGTGTTCCCGCGGGAGGTCG
GGCTCTTTGCAGACTCTTACTCGGAGAAGAGCCAGTTCTGTTTCTGTGGGCATGTGCTGACCATCACGCA
GAACTTTGGGTCCCGCCTCGGGGTGGCGGCGCGCGTGTGGGACGCGGCCCTGAGCCTGTGCAATTATTTC
GAGAGTCAAAATGTGGATTTCCGAGGCAAGAAGGTGATCGAACTGGGTGCGGGGACAGGCATCGTGGGGA
TCTTGGCAGCGCTGCAGGGGGGGGATGTTACCATCACTGACCTGCCCCTGGCCCTAGAACAGATCCAGGG
CAACGTCCAGGCCAATGTGCCAGCTGGAGGCCAGGCCCAGGTGCGTGCCTTGTCCTGGGGGATTGACCAT
CATGTCTTCCCTGCAAACTATGACCTGGTGCTGGGGGCTGATATCGTGTACCTGGAACCCACCTTCCCTC
TGCTGCTGGGGACCCTCCAACACCTGTGCAGGCCCCATGGCACCATCTATCTGGCCTCCAAGATGAGAAA
GGAGCATGGGACAGAGAGCTTCTTTCAGCACCTCCTGCCCCAGCATTTCCAACTGGAGCTGGCTCAGCGG
GATGAGGATGAAAATGTCAACATCTATAGGGCCAGGCACAGGGAACCAAGACCTGCTTGACATCACCCTT
GCTATCGATGATGATCCAGACATGATAAGATACATTGATGAGTTTGGACAAACCACAACTAGAATGCAGT
GAAAAAAATGCTTTATTTGTGAAATTTGTGATGCTATTGCTTTATTTGTAACCATTATAAGCTGCAATAA
ACAAGTTAACAACAACAATTGCATTCATTTTATGTTTCAGGTTCAGGGGGAGGTGTGGGAGGTTTTTTAA
AGCAAGTAAAACCTCTACAAATGTGGTATGGCTGATTATGATCCTCTAGATCAGATCTCTTGTTTATTGC
AGCTTATAATGGTTACAAATAAAGCAATAGCATCACAAATTTCACAAATAAAGCATTTTTTTCACTGCAT
TCTAGTTGTGGTTTGTCCAAACTCATCAATGTATCTTATCATGTCTGGATCTACGTAATACGACTCACTA
TAGTTCTAGAGGCTCGAGAGGGGCCGCTTTACTTGTACAGCTCGTCCATGCCGAGAGTGATCCCGGCGGC
GGTCACGAACTCCAGCAGGACCATGTGATCGCGCTTCTCGTTGGGGTCTTTGCTCAGGGCGGACTGGGTG
CTCAGGTAGTGGTTGTCGGGCAGCAGCACGGGGCCGTCGCCGATGGGGGTGTTCTGCTGGTAGTGGTCGG
CGAGCTGCACGCTGCCGTCCTCGATGTTGTGGCGGATCTTGAAGTTCACCTTGATGCCGTTCTTCTGCTT
GTCGGCCATGATATAGACGTTGTGGCTGTTGTAGTTGTACTCCAGCTTGTGCCCCAGGATGTTGCCGTCC
TCCTTGAAGTCGATGCCCTTCAGCTCGATGCGGTTCACCAGGGTGTCGCCCTCGAACTTCACCTCGGCGC
GGGTCTTGTAGTTGCCGTCGTCCTTGAAGAAGATGGTGCGCTCCTGGACGTAGCCTTCGGGCATGGCGGA
CTTGAAGAAGTCGTGCTGCTTCATGTGGTCGGGGTAGCGGCTGAAGCACTGCACGCCGTAGGTCAGGGTG
GTCACGAGGGTGGGCCAGGGCACGGGCAGCTTGCCGGTGGTGCAGATGAACTTCAGGGTCAGCTTGCCGT
AGGTGGCATCGCCCTCGCCCTCGCCGGACACGCTGAACTTGTGGCCGTTTACGTCGCCGTCCAGCTCGAC
CAGGATGGGCACCACCCCGGTGAACAGCTCTTCGCCCTTGCTCACCATGGTCACTGTCTGCTTTGCTGTT
GGTCTGGGCTCCTGGGTCACTGGCTTACTAATGGAGTCTTTATGTATGAGGACTCTTATCAATTGTTCTT
CTATAAAGGTCTGCAGTGTTTCTGTTCGTCCCCTACATGGACACCCAGAGCCTCCTAAATACAGGAGCCC
TGATAACTGCACAAGTGCTCAGATTCCAGCAGGGTGGAAATGAGATAAAGTGTGCAGATGGGGAGGGGGA
CGTGAATGAGAGATTTGAGGGATGAAAAGGATGGATGAACGCATTGAAAATAGCCCCTTTCACAAAATAA
TACCAGTAAATTGTCATATAATTAATGACCAGACCTTTACCTGTAAATGATGTGATGTTCATATACAGAA
GAATGCCAACAATTTACAGATGATTTTACAAATTCTTAATTTTCCTTTTCTAAATGGATTTGTTCACACA
TTATCTCTTCAAAGCAATTGAATTTTCTGGAAAAGATTGGCTGTGTGTGTAAAAGGTGCTACTGAGGAAT
TTAATGTGACATGGAATGAAGCAAACAGCAGCCTAAGACAGGATGGCAGGAAAAATGTCACATGTTTAAA
ATAAGAGTGAAACCAACGACCTGGACTTATAGAGACTGTGTGTCCTTAGGCAAAGCTCTTGTACAAACAG
TGCTTGTGACTGTGAAATTCGGGGTTTGCCTGGATTGTGTTAAATGTGTGCTTGGATGTATCATAAAAAA
GAATCGGTTCTCTGTATTTGACATTTTCTGTAATTTATCTAAAGTTACAACTGGCTATGCCTGATTTTTA
TCACTATTGAATCAATCATTTTAAAGAATGTTAAGTCTGCTGATTTGGAGAGCTCATTTACATTTATTTT
GAATGTCTCTTATTTAACACAACTGATTTAAGCTTTAGATCTGCGAAGATACGGCCACGGGTGCTCTTGA
TCCTGTGGCTGATTTTGGACTGTGCTGCTCGCAGCTGCTGATGAATCACATACTTCCTCCATTTTCTTCC
ACTGATTGACTGTTATAATTTCCCTAATTTCCAGGTCAAGGTGCTGTGCATTGTGGTAATAGATGTGACA
TGATTGCATTCATTTTATGTTTCAGGTTCAGGGGGAGGTGTGGGAGGTTTTTTAAAGCAAGTAAAACCTC
TACAAATGTGGTATGGCTGATTATGATCCTCTAGATCAGATCCACTAGTTCTAGAGCGGCCATTACCCTG
TTATCCCTAGGCCGCCACCGCGGTGGAGCTCCAATTCGCCCTATAGTGAGTCGTATTACGCGCGCTCACT
GGCCGTCGTTTTACAACGTCGTGACTGGGAAAACCCTGGCGTTACCCAACTTAATCGCCTTGCAGCACAT
CCCCCTTTCGCCAGCTGGCGTAATAGCGAAGAGGCCCGCACCGATCGCCCTTCCCAACAGTTGCGCAGCC
TGAATGGCGAATGGAAATTGTAAGCGTTAATATTTTGTTAAAATTCGCGTTAAATTTTTGTTAAATCAGC
TCATTTTTTAACCAATAGGCCGAAATCGGCAAAATCCCTTATAAATCAAAAGAATAGACCGAGATAGGGT
[37 nt withheld, positions 7701-7737]
AAAGAACGTGGACTCCAACGTCAAAGG
[49 nt withheld, positions 7765-7813]
T
[91 nt withheld, positions 7815-7905]
G
[124 nt withheld, positions 7907-8030]
CAGGTGGCACTTTTCGGGGAAATGTGCGCGGAACCCCTATTTGTTTATTTTTCTAAATACATTCAAATAT
GTATCCGCTCATGAGACAATAACCCTGATAAATGCTTCAATAATATTGAAAAAGGAAGAGTATGAGTATT
CAACATTTCCGTGTCGCCCTTATTCCCTTTTTTGCGGCATTTTGCCTTCCTGTTTTTGCTCACCCAGAAA
CGCTGGTGAAAGTAAAAGATGCTGAAGATCAGTTGGGTGCACGAGTGGGTTACATCGAACTGGATCTCAA
CAGCGGTAAGATCCTTGAGAGTTTTCGCCCCGAAGAACGTTTTCCAATGATGAGCACTTTTAAAGTTCTG
CTATGTGGCGCGGTATTATCCCGTATTGACGCCGGGCAAGAGCAACTCGGTCGCCGCATACACTATTCTC
AGAATGACTTGGTTGAGTACTCACCAGTCACAGAAAAGCATCTTACGGATGGCATGACAGTAAGAGAATT
ATGCAGTGCTGCCATAACCATGAGTGATAACACTGCGGCCAACTTACTTCTGACAACGATCGGAGGACCG
AAGGAGCTAACCGCTTTTTTGCACAACATGGGGGATCATGTAACTCGCCTTGATCGTTGGGAACCGGAGC
TGAATGAAGCCATACCAAACGACGAGCGTGACACCACGATGCCTGTAGCAATGGCAACAACGTTGCGCAA
ACTATTAACTGGCGAACTACTTACTCTAGCTTCCCGGCAACAATTAATAGACTGGATGGAGGCGGATAAA
GTTGCAGGACCACTTCTGCGCTCGGCCCTTCCGGCTGGCTGGTTTATTGCTGATAAATCTGGAGCCGGTG
AGCGTGGGTCTCGCGGTATCATTGCAGCACTGGGGCCAGATGGTAAGCCCTCCCGTATCGTAGTTATCTA
CACGACGGGGAGTCAGGCAACTATGGATGAACGAAATAGACAGATCGCTGAGATAGGTGCCTCACTGATT
AAGCATTGGTAACTGTCAGACCAAGTTTACTCATATATACTTTAGATTGATTTAAAACTTCATTTTTAAT
TTAAAAGGATCTAGGTGAAGATCCTTTTTGATAATCTCATGACCAAAATCCCTTAACGTGAGTTTTCGTT
CCACTGAGCGTCAGACCCCGTAGAAAAGATCAAAGGATCTTCTTGAGATCCTTTTTTTCTGCGCGTAATC
TGCTGCTTGCAAACAAAAAAACCACCGCTACCAGCGGTGGTTTGTTTGCCGGATCAAGAGCTACCAACTC
TTTTTCCGAAGGTAACTGGCTTCAGCAGAGCGCAGATACCAAATACTGTTCTTCTAGTGTAGCCGTAGTT
AGGCCACCACTTCAAGAACTCTGTAGCACCGCCTACATACCTCGCTCTGCTAATCCTGTTACCAGTGGCT
GCTGCCAGTGGCGATAAGTCGTGTCTTACCGGGTTGGACTCAAGACGATAGTTACCGGATAAGGCGCAGC
GGTCGGGCTGAACGGGGGGTTCGTGCACACAGCCCAGCTTGGAGCGAACGACCTACACCGAACTGAGATA
CCTACAGCGTGAGCTATGAGAAAGCGCCACGCTTCCCGAAGGGAGAAAGGCGGACAGGTATCCGGTAAGC
GGCAGGGTCGGAACAGGAGAGCGCACGAGGGAGCTTCCAGGGGGAAACGCCTGGTATCTTTATAGTCCTG
TCGGGTTTCGCCACCTCTGACTTGAGCGTCGATTTTTGTGATGCTCGTCAGGGGGGCGGAGCCTATGGAA
AAACGCCAGCAACGCGGCCTTTTTACGGTTCCTGGCCTTTTGCTGGCCTTTTGCTCACATGTTCTTTCCT
GCGTTATCCCCTGATTCTGTGGATAACCGTATTACCGCCTTTGAGTGAGCTGATACCGCTCGCCGCAGCC
GAACGACCGAGCGCAGCGAGTCAGTGAGCGAGGAAGCGGAAGAGCGCCCAATACGCAAACCGCCTCTCCC
CGCGCGTTGGCCGATTCATTAATGCAGCTGGCACGACAGGTTTCCCGACTGGAAAGCGGGCAGTGAGCGC
AACGCAATTAATGTGAGTTAGCTCACTCATTAGGCACCCCAGGCTTTACACTTTATGCTTCCGGCTCGTA
TGTTGTGTGGAATTGTGAGCGGATAACAATTTCACACAGGAAACAGCTATGACCATGATTACGCCAAGCG
CGCAATTAACCCTCACTAAAGGGAACAAAAGCTGGGTACCGGGCCCCCCCTCGAATTACCCTGTTATCCC
TATCGAGCAAAATCAATCCTAATGTAAAATAGTATACGTTCATCATTATAATGCAAACACTGTAGAACTG
TTGTGTTGTGCCTTGCATTTCATTCTCAGTTTCTTATCGTCTGTCTCTTTTTACGACAGAGCTAGAAAAA
ACTAGCCTTCATTTGCCATCGCCGTATGCAAATCCACTCCAGAACTCAACAGGTTTGTTCTGCGGCGGGT
GTAAGTGTGAACACCGGCATGTAAGTGCGCTTGAGCAGGAGAATAAAGCGCTCAGAGACACCGGAGGAAT
CCTTTATTTTGCGTTGCGCCTCAGGGGATTCGCTGAGCCTTCTCTTCATGGCCCTGCTCTTCAGACACAG
GTGCTCCGCTGTTTGTGTTTTTCACTGTTCTTCAGGCACTCGTGGTTACGGGTTTTTGTTTTGCACTCTT
GCACACACATCTCTCGGCCTCCAAAACAAACACACAACTGCACGAGGGCTCGAAGCCCCCACCGAAAAAC
AAAAACATTATGCTAATGAGGAAGGCACAGCTGTTCCCTTCTTCACTCTCTCTCTCGTTCTTTCAACAAC
AGTCGCCTAATTTCTCTCGTTCCTTTAAAGAGCCGCCAAGCAGAAACAGTTAATGCAAATATAAGCCTGC
GGGAAATAAGGAGAATTTTTACAAAATCCGAGCTTCCCCTCCTGCCAAAATGTGATGTGTGACTCACGCA
TTCGATATTTGGTGTAATGAGAGTGAATCATTCTGCTCCACACCGAACCCGATGCCACAGACCACTCAGA
TGCACACCGAGGAGACTATTTTAACAGCACATTACATCCAGACTGTCACAGATGCATTACCAAGAGTGTG
ATTTCAGTGTCGAATGCAGGTCTTAAAGGAAAATCTGTTGCGATTGCATGTGCGCTAACTAGACACGACC
AACGAATGGGAACAATCTGTGAAATATTATACAATCACAGGCAATTAAAAGATGTTTAAAGTTCAATTTA
GTTTTAATTAATATGTTATATAAAACTAATCTGTTTTAAATGTATATTTATGATTTTAGCTTTAGCTAGC
CTCTTGACCAGCAGCTGAAGTGTCCGGCAAGTACCTAAAAGGGAGACCACATGGGAAAGCTAGGTTGCTC
CCGGAAGAGGTGTTAGTAAACCAGCAGGTCTACCTGTGGTCTGTGTGGGTCCTAATGCCCCAGTATAAAC
CAGCAGGTCAACCTGTGGTCTGTGTGGGTCCTAATGCCCCAGTATAAACCAGCAGGTCTACCTGTGGTCT
GTGTGGGTCCTAATGCCCCAGTATAAACCAGCAGGTCA
Features (pLannotate 1.2.2; 21 found; start..end, strand, type, name):
   4280..4957    +  CDS            EEF1AKMT3: EFMT3_HUMAN - Also known as FAM119B, HCA557A, METTL21B From Homo sapiens (Human).
   4983..5117    -  polyA_signal   SV40 poly(A) signal: SV40 polyadenylation signal
   5140..5223    -  CDS            large T antigen (fragment): large T antigen from SV40 (simian virus 40)
   5239..5371    +  polyA_signal   SV40 poly(A) signal: SV40 polyadenylation signal
   5376..5393    +  promoter       T7 promoter (fragment): promoter for bacteriophage T7 RNA polymerase
   5422..6138    -  CDS            EGFP: EGFP is a basic (constitutively fluorescent) green fluorescent protein published in 1996, derived from Aequorea victoria. It is reported to be a rapidly-maturing weak dimer with moderate acid sensitivity.
   7225..7308    -  CDS            large T antigen (fragment): large T antigen from SV40 (simian virus 40)
   7319..7341    -  misc_feature   MCS (fragment): pBluescript multiple cloning site
   7360..7381    -  misc_feature   MCS (fragment): pBluescript multiple cloning site
   7390..7408    -  promoter       T7 promoter: promoter for bacteriophage T7 RNA polymerase
   7416..7571    +  CDS            lacZα (fragment): LacZα fragment of β-galactosidase; lacZ fragment
   7602..8030    -  rep_origin     f1 ori (sequence partly withheld): f1 bacteriophage origin of replication; arrow indicates direction of (+) strand synthesis
   8057..8161    +  promoter       AmpR promoter: bla
   8162..9022    +  CDS            AmpR: β-lactamase; bla; confers resistance to ampicillin, carbenicillin, and related antibiotics
   9193..9781    +  rep_origin     ori: high-copy-number ColE1/pMB1/pBR322/pUC origin of replication
   9964..10056   +  CDS            lacI (fragment): lac repressor; lacI; The lac repressor binds to the lac operator to inhibit transcription in E. coli. This inhibition can be relieved by adding lactose or isopropyl-β-D-thiogalactopyranoside (IPTG).
  10069..10090   +  protein_bind   CAP binding site: CAP binding activates transcription in the presence of cAMP. E. coli catabolite activator protein
  10105..10135   +  promoter       lac promoter: promoter for the E. coli lac operon
  10139..10161   +  protein_bind   lac operator (fragment): The lac repressor binds to the lac operator to inhibit transcription in E. coli. This inhibition can be relieved by adding lactose or isopropyl-β-D-thiogalactopyranoside (IPTG). lac repressor encoded by lacI
  10204..10222   +  promoter       T3 promoter: promoter for bacteriophage T3 RNA polymerase
  10235..10254   -  misc_feature   MCS (fragment): pBluescript multiple cloning site
