[The description below was written by a language model from this plasmid's Addgene catalogue record and pLannotate feature annotations shown in this document.]
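Description:
rag2:METTL121B_CE_pISceI is a zebrafish transgenesis plasmid built on a pBluescript-type backbone, designed to express a human methyltransferase gene from the Rag2 promoter; the record gives the intended expression domain as the mesenchymal lineage. The "pISceI" in the name suggests a vector intended for I-SceI meganuclease-mediated genomic integration after embryo injection, although no I-SceI recognition sites are annotated in the feature table. For propagation in E. coli the plasmid carries a ColE1/pUC-type origin and an ampicillin resistance gene (β-lactamase with its own promoter), along with backbone remnants including an f1 origin, lacZα and lac regulatory fragments, T3 and T7 promoters and pieces of the pBluescript multiple cloning site. The catalogue lists it as low copy even though the origin is annotated as a high-copy type.

The insert is a 678 bp human coding sequence recorded as METTL121B, which the annotation identifies as EEF1AKMT3, also known as METTL21B or FAM119B. It was cloned between BamHI and ClaI sites and is followed by an SV40 polyadenylation signal. The Rag2 promoter itself is not annotated, but the roughly 4.3 kb of unannotated sequence upstream of the coding region is where it would be expected. The plasmid also contains a second, oppositely oriented cassette encoding EGFP, flanked by SV40-derived sequences. About 1 kb of unannotated sequence lies upstream of EGFP, and the record does not say which promoter drives it, nor what "CE" in the name denotes. Such a reporter would normally serve to identify transgenic animals. The sequenced record is 11,568 nt, somewhat shorter than the 12,500 bp stated for the backbone alone. The associated publication concerns oncogenic transformation, consistent with testing this gene's effects in zebrafish.
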