Addgene plasmid #223030: rag2:METTL121B_CE_pISceI
Purpose: Express METTL121B gene in mesenchymal lineage of Zebrafish.
Depositing lab: Alejandro Gutierrez. Depositing organization: Boston Children's Hospital. Publication: A methyltransferase-independent role for METTL1 in tRNA aminoacylation and oncogenic transformation. Ali RH, Orellana EA, Lee SH, Chae YC, Chen Y, Clauwaert J, Kennedy AL, Gutierrez AE, Papke DJ, Valenzuela M, Silverman B, Falzetta A, Ficarro SB, Marto JA, Fletcher CDM, Perez-Atayde A, Alcindor T, Shimamura A, Prensner JR, Gregory RI, Gutierrez A. Mol Cell. 2025 Mar 6;85(5):948-961.e11. doi: 10.1016/j.molcel.2025.01.003. Epub 2025 Jan 31. PubMed 39892392.
Backbone
  Vector backbone: Rag2 plasmid
  Backbone size w/o insert (bp): 12500
  Vector type: Express the insert(gene) in mesenchymal lineage of Zebrafish.
Growth in bacteria
  Bacterial resistance: Ampicillin, 100 μg/mL
  Growth temperature: 37°C
  Growth strain: NEB Stable
  Copy number: Low Copy
Gene/Insert
  Gene/Insert name: METTL121B
  Species: H. sapiens (human)
  Insert size (bp): 678
  Promoter: Rag2
  Cloning method: Restriction Enzyme; 5′ cloning site BamHi (unknown if destroyed); 3′ cloning site Clai (unknown if destroyed)
  Sequencing primers: 5′ CTGTGGTAAAGCCATGGTTG
Terms and licenses: Academic/Nonprofit Terms; Industry Terms: Not Available to Industry
How to cite: rag2:METTL121B_CE_pISceI was a gift from Alejandro Gutierrez (Addgene plasmid # 223030 ; http://n2t.net/addgene:223030 ; RRID:Addgene_223030)
